Addgene plasmid #190095: ABHD2-3'UTR-Del-1
Purpose: examine the activity of ABHD2 3'UTR
Depositing lab: Bowen Liu. Depositing organization: Xinxiang Medical University. Publication: TDP-43 upregulates lipid metabolism modulator ABHD2 to suppress apoptosis in hepatocellular carcinoma. Liu BW, Wang XY, Cao JL, Chen LL, Wang YL, Zhao BQ, Zhou J, Shen ZF. Commun Biol. 2022 Aug 13;5(1):816. doi: 10.1038/s42003-022-03788-w. PubMed 35963893.
Backbone
  Vector backbone: pGL3-Control
  Backbone size w/o insert (bp): 5256
  Total vector size (bp): 5820
  Vector type: Mammalian Expression, Luciferase
Growth in bacteria
  Bacterial resistance: Ampicillin, 100 μg/mL
  Growth temperature: 37°C
  Growth strain: DH5alpha
  Copy number: High Copy
Gene/Insert
  Gene/Insert name: ABHD2 3' UTR delete-1 (alt name: ABHD2 3' UTR-Del-1)
  Species: H. sapiens (human)
  Insert size (bp): 564
  Mutation: deleted the base pairs 6704-6709 refer to NM_007011.8
  GenBank ID: NM_007011.8
  Entrez Gene: ABHD2 (a.k.a. HS1-2, LABH2, PHPS1-2)
  Cloning method: Restriction Enzyme; 5′ cloning site XbaI (unknown if destroyed); 3′ cloning site FseI (unknown if destroyed)
  Sequencing primers: 5′ GLp1; 3′ GLp2
Terms and licenses: Academic/Nonprofit Terms; Industry Terms: Not Available to Industry
How to cite: ABHD2-3'UTR-Del-1 was a gift from Bowen Liu (Addgene plasmid # 190095 ; http://n2t.net/addgene:190095 ; RRID:Addgene_190095)
