[The description below was written by a language model from this plasmid's Addgene catalogue record and pLannotate feature annotations shown in this document.]
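Description:
ABHD2-3'UTR-Del-1 is a mammalian luciferase reporter plasmid built on the pGL3-Control backbone and designed to test the regulatory activity of the human ABHD2 3' untranslated region. It is maintained in E. coli through a high-copy ColE1/pUC-type origin and selected with ampicillin via the β-lactamase gene and its bla promoter. An f1 phage origin is also present. The catalogue lists a total size of 5,820 bp, while the sequenced record annotated here is 5,798 nt.

The reporter unit consists of the SV40 early promoter driving the enhanced firefly luciferase (luc+) coding sequence. A 564 bp fragment of the ABHD2 3' UTR was cloned between XbaI and FseI. The feature table does not annotate the insert itself, but an unannotated gap between the end of the luciferase gene and the SV40 polyadenylation signal is consistent with that placement, so the ABHD2 sequence would become part of the luciferase transcript's 3' UTR. Downstream of the poly(A) signal, the SV40 enhancer/early promoter fragment corresponds to the enhancer element characteristic of pGL3-Control. Upstream of the promoter, a synthetic poly(A) signal and a transcriptional pause site limit spurious read-through transcription from the backbone. Small annotated fragments of large T antigen, TcR and lacZα are most likely backbone remnants rather than functional genes.

This version carries a deletion of six bases (positions 6704–6709 of the ABHD2 reference mRNA). Comparing its luciferase output in transfected mammalian cells with non-deleted or other 3' UTR reporters would show whether the removed motif contributes to post-transcriptional control. The associated publication concerns TDP-43 upregulation of ABHD2 in hepatocellular carcinoma, although the record does not state what the deleted motif binds.
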