Features (pLannotate 1.2.2; 13 found; start..end, strand, type, name):
     48..244     +  promoter       SV40 promoter: SV40 early promoter
    280..1932    +  CDS            luciferase: firefly luciferase; luc+; enhanced luc+ version of the luciferase gene
   2515..2636    -  polyA_signal   SV40 poly(A) signal: SV40 polyadenylation signal
   2659..2727    -  CDS            large T antigen (fragment): large T antigen from SV40 (simian virus 40)
   2749..2983    -  promoter       SV40 promoter (fragment): SV40 enhancer and early promoter
   2989..3121    +  CDS            TcR (fragment): tetracycline efflux protein; tet; confers resistance to tetracycline
   3301..3889    -  rep_origin     ori: high-copy-number ColE1/pMB1/pBR322/pUC origin of replication
   4060..4920    -  CDS            AmpR: β-lactamase; bla; confers resistance to ampicillin, carbenicillin, and related antibiotics
   4921..5025    -  promoter       AmpR promoter: bla
   5052..5480    +  rep_origin     f1 ori (sequence partly withheld): f1 bacteriophage origin of replication; arrow indicates direction of (+) strand synthesis
   5512..5579    -  CDS            lacZα (fragment): LacZα fragment of β-galactosidase; lacZ fragment
   5638..5686    +  polyA_signal   poly(A) signal: synthetic polyadenylation signal
   5700..5791    +  misc_feature   pause site: RNA polymerase II transcriptional pause signal from the human α2 globin gene
>Addgene plasmid #190095 | ABHD2-3'UTR-Del-1 | addgene full sequence | sequence record 377054 | Addgene NGS Result
GGTACCGAGCTCTTACGCGTGCTAGCCCGGGCTCGAGATCTGCGATCTGCATCTCAATTAGTCAGCAACC
ATAGTCCCGCCCCTAACTCCGCCCATCCCGCCCCTAACTCCGCCCAGTTCCGCCCATTCTCCGCCCCATC
GCTGACTAATTTTTTTTATTTATGCAGAGGCCGAGGCCGCCTCGGCCTCTGAGCTATTCCAGAAGTAGTG
AGGAGGCTTTTTTGGAGGCCTAGGCTTTTGCAAAAAGCTTGGCATTCCGGTACTGTTGGTAAAGCCACCA
TGGAAGACGCCAAAAACATAAAGAAAGGCCCGGCGCCATTCTATCCGCTGGAAGATGGAACCGCTGGAGA
GCAACTGCATAAGGCTATGAAGAGATACGCCCTGGTTCCTGGAACAATTGCTTTTACAGATGCACATATC
GAGGTGGACATCACTTACGCTGAGTACTTCGAAATGTCCGTTCGGTTGGCAGAAGCTATGAAACGATATG
GGCTGAATACAAATCACAGAATCGTCGTATGCAGTGAAAACTCTCTTCAATTCTTTATGCCGGTGTTGGG
CGCGTTATTTATCGGAGTTGCAGTTGCGCCCGCGAACGACATTTATAATGAACGTGAATTGCTCAACAGT
ATGGGCATTTCGCAGCCTACCGTGGTGTTCGTTTCCAAAAAGGGGTTGCAAAAAATTTTGAACGTGCAAA
AAAAGCTCCCAATCATCCAAAAAATTATTATCATGGATTCTAAAACGGATTACCAGGGATTTCAGTCGAT
GTACACGTTCGTCACATCTCATCTACCTCCCGGTTTTAATGAATACGATTTTGTGCCAGAGTCCTTCGAT
AGGGACAAGACAATTGCACTGATCATGAACTCCTCTGGATCTACTGGTCTGCCTAAAGGTGTCGCTCTGC
CTCATAGAACTGCCTGCGTGAGATTCTCGCATGCCAGAGATCCTATTTTTGGCAATCAAATCATTCCGGA
TACTGCGATTTTAAGTGTTGTTCCATTCCATCACGGTTTTGGAATGTTTACTACACTCGGATATTTGATA
TGTGGATTTCGAGTCGTCTTAATGTATAGATTTGAAGAAGAGCTGTTTCTGAGGAGCCTTCAGGATTACA
AGATTCAAAGTGCGCTGCTGGTGCCAACCCTATTCTCCTTCTTCGCCAAAAGCACTCTGATTGACAAATA
CGATTTATCTAATTTACACGAAATTGCTTCTGGTGGCGCTCCCCTCTCTAAGGAAGTCGGGGAAGCGGTT
GCCAAGAGGTTCCATCTGCCAGGTATCAGGCAAGGATATGGGCTCACTGAGACTACATCAGCTATTCTGA
TTACACCCGAGGGGGATGATAAACCGGGCGCGGTCGGTAAAGTTGTTCCATTTTTTGAAGCGAAGGTTGT
GGATCTGGATACCGGGAAAACGCTGGGCGTTAATCAAAGAGGCGAACTGTGTGTGAGAGGTCCTATGATT
ATGTCCGGTTATGTAAACAATCCGGAAGCGACCAACGCCTTGATTGACAAGGATGGATGGCTACATTCTG
GAGACATAGCTTACTGGGACGAAGACGAACACTTCTTCATCGTTGACCGCCTGAAGTCTCTGATTAAGTA
CAAAGGCTATCAGGTGGCTCCCGCTGAATTGGAATCCATCTTGCTCCAACACCCCAACATCTTCGACGCA
GGTGTCGCAGGTCTTCCCGACGATGACGCCGGTGAACTTCCCGCCGCCGTTGTTGTTTTGGAGCACGGAA
AGACGATGACGGAAAAAGAGATCGTGGATTACGTCGCCAGTCAAGTAACAACCGCGAAAAAGTTGCGCGG
AGGAGTTGTGTTTGTGGACGAAGTACCGAAAGGTCTTACCGGAAAACTCGACGCAAGAAAAATCAGAGAG
ATCCTCATAAAGGCCAAGAAGGGCGGAAAGATCGCCGTGTAATTCTAGAGTCGAAAATGCAAACTTGGGG
AGGGCAGAAAGATCAAGGCTGTCACTTCATACTTGCAGGATTGCACAGCAGCCGGGCAGAGGCGCTCCTC
ACTTCCCAGATGGGGCGGCGGGCAGCAGAGACGCACCTCACTTCCTAGACAGTGCGGCAGCCAGGCACAG
GCACACCTCACTTCCCAGACAGTTGGGCGGCCAGGCAAGCGCTCCTCACTTCCCAGATGGGGCGGCTCCC
GGGAAGCGGGGCTCCTCACTTCCCAGACAGGGTGGCCAGGCAGAGGTGCTCCTCACTTCCCAGAACAATT
CTTTATGAATTTGATAAAGGACTGAAGTGCAACTGAAAGCTGCTAGTGATGATCTGGTAATATACAATTT
GTCCAGTAGCCAGTTTGTTTTTATTGTGTTTTCTAACCATAAGAGATCATTAAAGGCAAAGCCTGTATGA
CGCTGTACACACACAAAAAAATGGTCACCGCAGGCCATACTACCAATGAAATGGTAGGTAAACAAATCTT
CTGGTCAAGAGAAAAAAAAAAGAAATAGCACTCTGCATGGGCCGGCCGCTTCGAGCAGACATGATAAGAT
ACATTGATGAGTTTGGACAAACCACAACTAGAATGCAGTGAAAAAAATGCTTTATTTGTGAAATTTGTGA
TGCTATTGCTTTATTTGTAACCATTATAAGCTGCAATAAACAAGTTAACAACAACAATTGCATTCATTTT
ATGTTTCAGGTTCAGGGGGAGGTGTGGGAGGTTTTTTAAAGCAAGTAAAACCTCTACAAATGTGGTAAAA
TCGATAAGGATCTGAACGATGGAGCGGAGAATGGGCGGAACTGGGCGGAGTTAGGGGCGGGATGGGCGGA
GTTAGGGGCGGGACTATGGTTGCTGACTAATTGAGATGCATGCTTTGCATACTTCTGCCTGCTGGGGAGC
CTGGGGACTTTCCACACCTGGTTGCTGACTAATTGAGATGCATGCTTTGCATACTTCTGCCTGCTGGGGA
GCCTGGGGACTTTCCACACCCTAACTGACACACATTCCACAGCGGATCCGTCGACCGATGCCCTTGAGAG
CCTTCAACCCAGTCAGCTCCTTCCGGTGGGCGCGGGGCATGACTATCGTCGCCGCACTTATGACTGTCTT
CTTTATCATGCAACTCGTAGGACAGGTGCCGGCAGCGCTCTTCCGCTTCCTCGCTCACTGACTCGCTGCG
CTCGGTCGTTCGGCTGCGGCGAGCGGTATCAGCTCACTCAAAGGCGGTAATACGGTTATCCACAGAATCA
GGGGATAACGCAGGAAAGAACATGTGAGCAAAAGGCCAGCAAAAGGCCAGGAACCGTAAAAAGGCCGCGT
TGCTGGCGTTTTTCCATAGGCTCCGCCCCCCTGACGAGCATCACAAAAATCGACGCTCAAGTCAGAGGTG
GCGAAACCCGACAGGACTATAAAGATACCAGGCGTTTCCCCCTGGAAGCTCCCTCGTGCGCTCTCCTGTT
CCGACCCTGCCGCTTACCGGATACCTGTCCGCCTTTCTCCCTTCGGGAAGCGTGGCGCTTTCTCATAGCT
CACGCTGTAGGTATCTCAGTTCGGTGTAGGTCGTTCGCTCCAAGCTGGGCTGTGTGCACGAACCCCCCGT
TCAGCCCGACCGCTGCGCCTTATCCGGTAACTATCGTCTTGAGTCCAACCCGGTAAGACACGACTTATCG
CCACTGGCAGCAGCCACTGGTAACAGGATTAGCAGAGCGAGGTATGTAGGCGGTGCTACAGAGTTCTTGA
AGTGGTGGCCTAACTACGGCTACACTAGAAGAACAGTATTTGGTATCTGCGCTCTGCTGAAGCCAGTTAC
CTTCGGAAAAAGAGTTGGTAGCTCTTGATCCGGCAAACAAACCACCGCTGGTAGCGGTGGTTTTTTTGTT
TGCAAGCAGCAGATTACGCGCAGAAAAAAAGGATCTCAAGAAGATCCTTTGATCTTTTCTACGGGGTCTG
ACGCTCAGTGGAACGAAAACTCACGTTAAGGGATTTTGGTCATGAGATTATCAAAAAGGATCTTCACCTA
GATCCTTTTAAATTAAAAATGAAGTTTTAAATCAATCTAAAGTATATATGAGTAAACTTGGTCTGACAGT
TACCAATGCTTAATCAGTGAGGCACCTATCTCAGCGATCTGTCTATTTCGTTCATCCATAGTTGCCTGAC
TCCCCGTCGTGTAGATAACTACGATACGGGAGGGCTTACCATCTGGCCCCAGTGCTGCAATGATACCGCG
AGACCCACGCTCACCGGCTCCAGATTTATCAGCAATAAACCAGCCAGCCGGAAGGGCCGAGCGCAGAAGT
GGTCCTGCAACTTTATCCGCCTCCATCCAGTCTATTAATTGTTGCCGGGAAGCTAGAGTAAGTAGTTCGC
CAGTTAATAGTTTGCGCAACGTTGTTGCCATTGCTACAGGCATCGTGGTGTCACGCTCGTCGTTTGGTAT
GGCTTCATTCAGCTCCGGTTCCCAACGATCAAGGCGAGTTACATGATCCCCCATGTTGTGCAAAAAAGCG
GTTAGCTCCTTCGGTCCTCCGATCGTTGTCAGAAGTAAGTTGGCCGCAGTGTTATCACTCATGGTTATGG
CAGCACTGCATAATTCTCTTACTGTCATGCCATCCGTAAGATGCTTTTCTGTGACTGGTGAGTACTCAAC
CAAGTCATTCTGAGAATAGTGTATGCGGCGACCGAGTTGCTCTTGCCCGGCGTCAATACGGGATAATACC
GCGCCACATAGCAGAACTTTAAAAGTGCTCATCATTGGAAAACGTTCTTCGGGGCGAAAACTCTCAAGGA
TCTTACCGCTGTTGAGATCCAGTTCGATGTAACCCACTCGTGCACCCAACTGATCTTCAGCATCTTTTAC
TTTCACCAGCGTTTCTGGGTGAGCAAAAACAGGAAGGCAAAATGCCGCAAAAAAGGGAATAAGGGCGACA
CGGAAATGTTGAATACTCATACTCTTCCTTTTTCAATATTATTGAAGCATTTATCAGGGTTATTGTCTCA
TGAGCGGATACATATTTGAATGTATTTAGAAAAATAAACAAATAGGGGTTCCGCGCACATTTCCCCGAAA
AGTGCCACCTG
[124 nt withheld, positions 5052-5175]
C
[91 nt withheld, positions 5177-5267]
A
[49 nt withheld, positions 5269-5317]
CCTTTGACGTTGGAGTCCACGTTCTTT
[37 nt withheld, positions 5345-5381]
ACCCTATCTCGGTCTATTCTTTTGATTTATAAGGGATTTTGCCGATTTCGGCCTATTGGTTAAAAAATGA
GCTGATTTAACAAAAATTTAACGCGAATTTTAACAAAATATTAACGCTTACAATTTGCCATTCGCCATTC
AGGCTGCGCAACTGTTGGGAAGGGCGATCGGTGCGGGCCTCTTCGCTATTACGCCAGCCCAAGCTACCAT
GATAAGTAAGTAATATTAAGGTACGGGAGGTACTTGGAGCGGCCGCAATAAAATATCTTTATTTTCATTA
CATCTGTGTGTTGGTTTTTTGTGTGAATCGATAGTACTAACATACGCTCTCCATCAAAACAAAACGAAAC
AAAACAAACTAGCAAAATAGGCTGTCCCCAGTGCAAGTGCAGGTGCCAGAACATTTCTCTATCGATA
