>Addgene plasmid #190095 | ABHD2-3'UTR-Del-1 | depositor partial sequence | sequence record 369233 | ABHD2-3'UTR-Del-1
TCTAGAGTCGAAAATGCAAACTTGGGGAGGGCAGAAAGATCAAGGCTGTCACTTCATACTTGCAGGATTG
CACAGCAGCCGGGCAGAGGCGCTCCTCACTTCCCAGATGGGGCGGCGGGCAGCAGAGACGCACCTCACTT
CCTAGACAGTGCGGCAGCCAGGCACAGGCACACCTCACTTCCCAGACAGTTGGGCGGCCAGGCAAGCGCT
CCTCACTTCCCAGATGGGGCGGCTCCCGGGAAGCGGGGCTCCTCACTTCCCAGACAGGGTGGCCAGGCAG
AGGTGCTCCTCACTTCCCAGAACAATTCTTTATGAATTTGATAAAGGACTGAAGTGCAACTGAAAGCTGC
TAGTGATGATCTGGTAATATACAATTTGTCCAGTAGCCAGTTTGTTTTTATTGTGTTTTCTAACCATAAG
AGATCATTAAAGGCAAAGCCTGTATGACGCTGTACACACACAAAAAAATGGTCACCGCAGGCCATACTAC
CAATGAAATGGTAGGTAAACAAATCTTCTGGTCAAGAGAAAAAAAAAAGAAATAGCACTCTGCATGGGCC
GGCC
